Addgene plasmid #110915: BSP179
Purpose: (Empty Backbone) For cloning expression cassettes by HR in yeast, Universal MosSCI compatible
Depositing lab: Alexander Mendenhall. Depositing organization: University of Washington. Publication: A toolkit for DNA assembly, genome engineering and multicolor imaging for C. elegans. Sands B, Burnaevskiy N, Yun SR, Crane MM, Kaeberlein M, Mendenhall A. Transl Med Aging. 2018 Jan;2:1-10. doi: 10.1016/j.tma.2018.01.001. Epub 2018 Apr 13. PubMed 33693300.
Backbone
  Vector backbone: BSP179
  Backbone manufacturer: Mendenhall Lab
  Vector type: Worm Expression, Synthetic Biology ; Yeast Homologous Recombination cloning for Universal MosSCI
  Selectable markers: Neomycin (select with G418)
Growth in bacteria
  Bacterial resistance: Kanamycin, 50 μg/mL
  Growth temperature: 37°C
  Growth strain: DH5alpha
  Copy number: Unknown
Terms and licenses: Academic/Nonprofit Terms; Industry Terms: Not Available to Industry
How to cite: BSP179 was a gift from Alexander Mendenhall (Addgene plasmid # 110915 ; http://n2t.net/addgene:110915 ; RRID:Addgene_110915)
