[The description below was written by a language model from this plasmid's Addgene catalogue record and pLannotate feature annotations shown in this document.]
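Description:
BSP179 is an empty-backbone shuttle vector of about 8.5 kb, designed for assembling C. elegans expression cassettes by homologous recombination in yeast and then delivering them into the worm genome by Universal MosSCI (Mos1-mediated single-copy insertion). It replicates in E. coli through a high-copy ColE1/pUC-type origin and in Saccharomyces cerevisiae through a 2μ origin. One aminoglycoside phosphotransferase gene (KanR) provides selection in both hosts. It sits downstream of tandem Ashbya gossypii TEF and bacterial trc promoters (with a lac operator) and is followed by the TEF terminator, so it confers kanamycin resistance in bacteria and G418 resistance in yeast, consistent with the catalogue's selection entries.

The worm-facing part of the plasmid carries an unc-119 coding sequence, the standard MosSCI rescue marker, which restores normal movement to unc-119 mutant animals and so identifies transformants. Gateway-type attB1, attB2, attB3 and attB4 sites are spread around the plasmid: attB1 and attB2 bracket the unc-119 region, while attB3 and attB4 bracket the yeast/bacterial maintenance module. The unannotated stretches on the worm-facing side of these sites, one of which includes a fragment matching a C. elegans gene (GSLG1), probably represent the genomic homology arms needed for targeted insertion, although the record does not label them as such. No promoter, reporter or gene of interest is present, as expected for an empty backbone, and the record does not state the exact cloning position for inserts. The short hits to P element, lacZα and M13 gene XI are likely incidental.

The depositor and sequencing-derived records differ by one nucleotide in length and in their start coordinates, but show essentially the same feature layout. The vector belongs to a toolkit for DNA assembly, genome engineering and multicolour imaging in C. elegans.
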