Features (pLannotate 1.2.2; 16 found; start..end, strand, type, name):
    858..875     -  misc_feature   P element 5' end (fragment): No description available
    986..1828    +  CDS            unc-119: UN119_CAEEL - Experimental evidence at protein level: Swiss-Prot protein existence level 1. Myristoyl-binding protein that acts as a cargo adapter: specifically binds the myristoyl moiety of a subset of N-terminally myristoylated proteins and is required for their localization. Plays a key role in ciliary membrane localization of proteins. Required for the establishment or function of the nervous system. From Caenorhabditis elegans.
   2097..2114    -  CDS            lacZα (fragment): LacZα fragment of β-galactosidase; lacZ fragment
   2333..2357    -  protein_bind   attB2: mutant version of attB; recombination site for the Gateway® BP reaction BP Clonase™
   3785..3805    -  protein_bind   attB3: mutant version of attB; core recombination site for the Gateway® BP reaction BP Clonase™
   3833..4029    -  terminator     TEF terminator: Ashbya gossypii TEF terminator
   4035..4850    -  CDS            KanR: aminoglycoside phosphotransferase; aph(3')-Ia; confers resistance to kanamycin in bacteria or G418 (Geneticin®) in eukaryotes
   4871..4887    -  protein_bind   lac operator: The lac repressor binds to the lac operator to inhibit transcription in E. coli. This inhibition can be relieved by adding lactose or isopropyl-β-D-thiogalactopyranoside (IPTG). lac repressor encoded by lacI
   4896..4923    -  promoter       trc promoter: strong E. coli promoter; hybrid between the trp and lac UV5 promoters
   4930..5268    -  promoter       TEF promoter: Ashbya gossypii TEF promoter
   5278..5866    +  rep_origin     ori: high-copy-number ColE1/pMB1/pBR322/pUC origin of replication
   5929..7091    -  rep_origin     2μ ori: yeast 2μ plasmid origin of replication
   7114..7134    +  protein_bind   attB4: mutant version of attB; core recombination site for the Gateway® BP reaction BP Clonase™
   7748..7764    -  CDS            M13 gene XI (fragment): pXI; XI; phage assembly
   8242..8457    -  CDS            GSLG1_CAEEL (fragment): Experimental evidence at protein level: Swiss-Prot protein existence level 1. From Caenorhabditis elegans.
   8471..8491    +  protein_bind   attB1: mutant version of attB; core recombination site for the Gateway® BP reaction BP Clonase™
>Addgene plasmid #110915 | BSP179 | depositor full sequence | sequence record 208482 | BSP179 sequence 8494 bps
TGAGCCAATTTATCCAAGTCCTTGTAAAAAGTATTCGAAAATTGTTAACGGATAAAATGTTTATTATAAT
ATCAAAAACAATTTGTCAGTTGACCACTTTTTGATATATTTGACAGAAACCGGGATGAATTGGCTCAAAG
TTAGGGCGCCCTTCTATTACAGGGTTTCTGATAACAAACCGGTTATTAACTCCCAACAAGGGATGATTTC
AATTCATCATGCTCAAATTGACCCAAATTAAGTTACATGACAAATTCATCGCCCTTTTCAACTCTTCTTG
GCTCATCATCTGTTATTCTGTTCCTATTCTGTCTGCACCCTATACCCCTTTGCATACTCTCTCGTCATTC
CTTTCTTGGATAGTGTCTTCTTCTCCCCAGCTCTGCTACTTCTATGACTTGCGCCCGCTGCTTTTCCGCT
CGTTCCTCTCCTCTCTGACGTCTTCTTCTGCTTCTTTTCTCCTTCCTTTTTCCCTTCTCAATCTTCCTCT
TTTTCCCATTTCTGTCAATCATTCGAAGAAGAAGAAGAAGAAGACCCTCATTCATTTCATTTTTTTTTCT
GTCGGTGTGTGCTGCTCGGTTAAGAGTGAGCTCTCTATTCCACGTCTTCTTCTTTTTCTTCTTCGATTCG
AATCAATCACTCCACCAAAACGCATTCGTTTTTGGGATTCACCCCGCGGTTCGCAATAGGTTTCTTTTTC
AAATTATTAGCGTTATAAATAGAAAAATGGTGGAGTTTCAATAAAAATGATAATTTACAAAGTGTATTTT
GATTACATGTACTCAAAAAGGTTGAAATTTTTCATACCAGTTTTCCGGAAATCCATCTGATATCATTATC
GTATTTTTCTTTTTAAAAATGTTTTCAAAAAAAAACAAAATATAGCTGGTTATTTGGCACCCTCTAATTA
CCATTTTCCTGTCACACCACACTCTTTTCCTTCTTCCACTTCTTTCCGTTTTCAGCCGCTTCCAACCAAA
CCGATATGAAAGCCGAGCAACAACGATCGATTCCACCCGGCTCGGCGACCTTCCCGTCGCAGGTGAGACT
CAGAAAACTAGAGAAACCGCTCAACTAACTCTTGATATCCGATTTCATTCTTTTCTCTTTTCTTTTTGTT
GAACTTTTCCATATTTCCAGATGCCACGGCCACCACCAAGCACCGAACAAGGAATCACAACGGAATCGGA
GCTTGCGAAGAAAGCTCAAATCACTCCGAACGACGTTTTAGCACTTCCGGGAATCACTCAAGGTATCTTG
CTCCCTTTGGATTTCAGTTTAAAACATAAATTTAGGATTCTTATGCTCCCCATCTGCGAACATCTATAAC
ATCGAGTTCACCAAGTTCCAAATCCGTGATCTGGACACTGAGCAAGTGCTTTTCGAGATCGCCAAACCGG
AGAACGATCAGGAGAATGATGAGTCGCCACAGGAGTCGGCAAGATACGTGCGTTATAGATTTGCTCCAAA
CTTTTTGAAACTCAAAACGGTCGGAGCAACTGTGGAGTTCAAAGTAGGAGACATCCCAATCCATCATTTC
CGAATGATCGAACGTCACTTCTTCAAAGATCGCCTTCTGAAGTGTTTTGACTTTGAATTTGGATTCTGTA
TTCCGAACTCACGAAACAACTGTGAACATATCTATGAGTTCCCTCAACTCTCTCAACAACTCAGTGAGTC
ATTATTCTAAAAAGTACAATTCAAAAGACTAATCTCTTTTTCAGTGGACGACATGATCAACAATCCAAAC
GAGACTCGTTCTGACAGCTTCTATTTCGTCGATAACAAACTCGTCATGCACAACAAAGCCGACTACTCAT
ATGATGCATAAATATTTAATACAAAAATGTTCTGGATAATTATTCTGTCGAATAGAAAAAAAACTCCAAA
TGTGATTAAATTCCAATAATTCCTGTCTAGTTTGTTCCTTCCCCTTCCCCTTCTCATGTTCAATGCATTC
CTAAGCTTTTCAGTTCCCCCCTTGTTTCTATATTTTTTCGCTGTCCTGTCACACTCGCTAAAAACACTAA
TCACACGGAAATCTGTTTTCAATAAAAACTCCAACTTTAACTCATTTTCAATTTCAACTGCACGGGTGTA
AAACGACGGCCAGTCCGTAATACGACTCACTTAAGGCCTTGACTAGAGGGTACCAGAGCTCACCTAGGTA
TCTAGAACCGGTGACGTCACCATGGGAAGCTTCGTGGATCCAGATATCCTGCAGGAATTCCTCGAGACGT
ACGGTGCGCGCGATGCATTCGAAGATCTGCCCACTAGTGAGTCGTATTACGTAGCTTGGCGTAATCATGG
TCATAGCTGTTTCCTGCCCGTGACCCAGCTTTCTTGTACAAAGTGGTAAGTGCAAGTAAGATCAGTGTTT
GTTTCGATATCAGTCTGTTTCGTAACGGTCTTCTGTATAACTACAAAAAAGAATAAAAAACCGTATCACA
ACTGAGAAAAAAGACAAAACTTATTGAACAGTGTTCCTTTCAAAAAATTATTTTGTAAAAAATCGAGTTT
TTCTCCAAAATAACGCACGCAATCAAAAACAAGAAAACTAACGTGTTCTCCTGGGCGTGGAACTCCTTAT
CAAGATTACCATTATTGTCTGTCAGAATTGATATTTCAATTATTTCATATCTAGACAAACCCGGGTGTCT
TGCATTTATTAGTACTGTGAGTTTACATACAAACGAGGCTTACTCAGATAACATAGAGTCACCTCTAATT
AGCAAAAACCCATTTCTAATTAGCTATTTCGACCAGTTCTAAAGTCACCGTAATTAGAAATGGTTTTTGT
AGCTTTTCTAATTAGAAATGACCCCGAGATAAGTGAAATATGGCATTTTCTGGGTTTTCTAGTAAGAAAT
GATCCCGCACGTAGTGATTCCGCGTTACAAGCCAAATTCAAATTAAAAAAGTATATTACACAATTCAAGT
TACATTATTTTCAGGAAACAATGGCGAAGAGCAAAGCAGAGATTCAAAAGGAGGAAAGAGACAACAGATA
TGAACGAAGACTTCTTGAAAAGAGAAAGAGACATGAGGTGAGTAACCATGATAATAAATAATCAAGTAAG
GGCTATAGATTTATAAATTCTGGAGTTAACAGTTTCGAAAAAAAGTAGTTTTCATATGTGCGAAGGAATA
TCAAAAATAGGGGAATAGCCTAAACGAGTGAGAAAATTAAATGTTTGTTATTTTTTCAAAAATGTCTGCA
GGGCCGTTATCCTTTCAAATGCACTCTATCAAACATAGATCATATCCATCATATCTTATCCAGAATTTAT
ATCATATCCAAGATTGAGAGCGTTTCAAGGAAAATCTCAAACAACCATACAATTTTGTAGATCGACAACA
AGGCCTCCACTTCTTCATCGATGGCCTCTGCAGCACCTGCACCACCAAGTTTGTATTTTTCATATTAATA
TAAAGTGAGCCACGCATAGTCGTTTTTAGGATTTTTGCCAGATCGATGTCGCGCAAACAGACTGTTTTTT
TTTCTTTGAAAGCCGTGCGTGACATGGGCCACGGATTGTAACGCCGCGCTGGATGGATAAAAATTTATTC
AGTTTTTTAGCCTTTACAAAATATGGTTCGACTACTTTCTTTATTTTTACATTTTTATAGGTGCTCATTG
AGCTGAGATATTTTGGGTATAATCGGAAAATCGCTGATTTTGGTCATTTTTCTGCACTAAAGATTACACA
AAAAGTTCAGTATTTAGATTCATTGTTGAAAATTGGGGATGATCTACAGATACATATCGCCGTGTTCAAA
AACACAACTTTATTATACATAGTTGATAATTCGATGGTATCAGCTCACTCAAAGTATAGCGACCAGCATT
CACATACGATTGACGCATGATATTACTTTCTGCGCACTTAACTTCGCATCTGGGCAGATGATGTCGAGGC
GAAAAAAAATATAAATCACGCTAACATTTGATTAAAATAGAACAACTACAATATAAAAAAACTATACAAA
TGACAAGTTCTTGAAAACAAGAATCTTTTTATTGTCAGTACTGATTAGAAAAACTCATCGAGCATCAAAT
GAAACTGCAATTTATTCATATCAGGATTATCAATACCATATTTTTGAAAAAGCCGTTTCTGTAATGAAGG
AGAAAACTCACCGAGGCAGTTCCATAGGATGGCAAGATCCTGGTATCGGTCTGCGATTCCGACTCGTCCA
ACATCAATACAACCTATTAATTTCCCCTCGTCAAAAATAAGGTTATCAAGTGAGAAATCACCATGAGTGA
CGACTGAATCCGGTGAGAATGGCAAAAGCTTATGCATTTCTTTCCAGACTTGTTCAACAGGCCAGCCATT
ACGCTCGTCATCAAAATCACTCGCATCAACCAAACCGTTATTCATTCGTGATTGCGCCTGAGCGAGACGA
AATACGCGATCGCTGTTAAAAGGACAATTACAAACAGGAATCGAATGCAACCGGCGCAGGAACACTGCCA
GCGCATCAACAATATTTTCACCTGAATCAGGATATTCTTCTAATACCTGGAATGCTGTTTTCCCGGGGAT
CGCAGTGGTGAGTAACCATGCATCATCAGGAGTACGGATAAAATGCTTGATGGTCGGAAGAGGCATAAAT
TCCGTCAGCCAGTTTAGTCTGACCATCTCATCTGTAACATCATTGGCAACGCTACCTTTGCCATGTTTCA
GAAACAACTCTGGCGCATCGGGCTTCCCATACAATCGATAGATTGTCGCACCTGATTGCCCGACATTATC
GCGAGCCCATTTATACCCATATAAATCAGCATCCATGTTGGAATTTAATCGCGGCCTCGAGCAAGACGTT
TCCCGTTGAATATGGCTCATTTTATGTTTCCTGTGTGAAATTGTTATCCGCTCACAATTCCACAGATTAT
ACGAGCCGATGATTAATTGTCAACAGCTCTTTATGTTCGGATGTGATGTGAGAACTGTATCCTAGCAAGA
TTTTAAAAGGAAGTATATGAAAGAAGAACCTCAGTGGCAAATCCTAACCTTTTATATTTCTCTACAGGGG
CGCGGCGTGGGGACAATTCAACGCGTCTGTGAGGGGAGCGTTTCCCTGCTCGCAGGTCTGCAGCGAGGAG
CCGTAATTTTTGCTTCGCGCCGTGCGGCCATCAAAATGTATGGATGCAAATGATTATACATGGGGATGTA
TGGGCTAAATGTACGGGCGACAGTCACATCATGCCCCTGAGCTGCGCACGTCAAGACTGTCAAGGAGGGT
ATTCTGGGCCTCCATGTCGGGATCTTCTTGAGATCCTTTTTTTCTGCGCGTAATCTGCTGCTTGCAAACA
AAAAAACCACCGCTACCAGCGGTGGTTTGTTTGCCGGATCAAGAGCTACCAACTCTTTTTCCGAAGGTAA
CTGGCTTCAGCAGAGCGCAGATACCAAATACTGTCCTTCTAGTGTAGCCGTAGTTAGGCCACCACTTCAA
GAACTCTGTAGCACCGCCTACATACCTCGCTCTGCTAATCCTGTTACCAGTGGCTGCTGCCAGTGGCGAT
AAGTCGTGTCTTACCGGGTTGGACTCAAGACGATAGTTACCGGATAAGGCGCAGCGGTCGGGCTGAACGG
GGGGTTCGTGCACACAGCCCAGCTTGGAGCGAACGACCTACACCGAACTGAGATACCTACAGCGTGAGCT
ATGAGAAAGCGCCACGCTTCCCGAAGGGAGAAAGGCGGACAGGTATCCGGTAAGCGGCAGGGTCGGAACA
GGAGAGCGCACGAGGGAGCTTCCAGGGGGAAACGCCTGGTATCTTTATAGTCCTGTCGGGTTTCGCCACC
TCTGACTTGAGCGTCGATTTTTGTGATGCTCGTCAGGGGGGCGGAGCCTATGGAAAAACGCCAGCAACGC
GGCCTTTTTACGGTTCCTGGCCTTTTGCTGGCCGAAAAGTGCCACCTGACGAAGCATCTGTGCTTCATTT
TGTAGAACAAAAATGCAACGCGAGAGCGCTAATTTTTCAAACAAAGAATCTGAGCTGCATTTTTACAGAA
CAGAAATGCAACGCGAAAGCGCTATTTTACCAACGAAGAATCTGTGCTTCATTTTTGTAAAACAAAAATG
CAACGCGAGAGCGCTAATTTTTCAAACAAAGAATCTGAGCTGCATTTTTACAGAACAGAAATGCAACGCG
AGAGCGCTATTTTACCAACAAAGAATCTATACTTCTTTTTTGTTCTACAAAAATGCATCCCGAGAGCGCT
ATTTTTCTAACAAAGCATCTTAGATTACTTTTTTTCTCCTTTGTGCGCTCTATAATGCAGTCTCTTGATA
ACTTTTTGCACTGTAGGTCCGTTAAGGTTAGAAGAAGGCTACTTTGGTGTCTATTTTCTCTTCCATAAAA
AAAGCCTGACTCCACTTCCCGCGTTTACTGATTACTAGCGAAGCTGCGGGTGCATTTTTTCAAGATAAAG
GCATCCCCGATTATATTCTATACCGATGTGGATTGCGCATACTTTGTGAACAGAAAGTGATAGCGTTGAT
GATTCTTCATTGGTCAGAAAATTATGAACGGTTTCTTCTATTTTGTCTCTATATACTACGTATAGGAAAT
GTTTACATTTTCGTATTGTTTTCGATTCACTCTATGAATAGTTCTTACTACAATTTTTTTGTCTAAAGAG
TAATACTAGAGATAAACATAAAAAATGTAGAGGTCGAGTTTAGATGCAAGTTCAAGGAGCGAAAGGTGGA
TGGGTAGGTTATATAGGGATATAGCACAGAGATATATAGCAAAGAGATACTTTTGAGCAATGTTTGTGGA
AGCGGTATTCGCAATATTTTAGTAGCTCGTTACAGTCCGGTGCGTTTTTGGTTTTTTGAAAGTGCGTCTT
CAGAGCGCTTTTGGTTTTCAAAAGCGCTCTGAAGTTCCTATACTTTCTAGCTAGAGAATAGGAACTTCGG
AATAGGAACTTCAAAGCGTTTCCGAAAACGAGCGCTTCCGAAAATGCAACGCGAGCTGCGCACATACAGC
TCACTGTTCACGTCGCACCTATATCTGCGTGTTGCCTGTATATATATATACATGAGAAGAACGGCATAGT
GCGTGTTTATGCTTAAATGCGCGCCAGGGATCCGCCAAGCTATCAACTTTGTATAGAAAAGTTGTGTCGG
ATTATGGGCTCTTCTTTTATCCTCTACTTTCTTTCTAGAAAATGCAAATGTTGAGTCAGAAATTGCTGAA
TGGAGTACAACTGCAATGGGTTTAGCTTATGTTTCTGGAACAATTACTGGTGGAATTGTGATTGAAAAGT
AAGGTTATATTTCATTTCAATAAATGTTACCACAGTATAACAAAAACAAGTTACATTGTTCAGAGTATGT
CTGAATGTATTATTATTATTGTATTTGTGCATCAGTACTGTAGTTGTACTGAAGAAGGGTTTAAAATAAT
CTCAACGTTTTTAAGACGAGTTAGTGAGAATACGGTCGCAGTTAGGATGTTTGGACATAGTTTTATTAGA
TAATCGTGAACTAACTCACTATAAAAACCCGCTAACTCATTGAATAAGATAGTTTTAAACGTTCAAAATT
TGAAGACAAAATTGTATGAATAAGTTTACAGAGTTGGTCGACGCAAGCTTCTCCTTCTCTTCACATTTCT
CAATAATTTAGCTCTAATTGCATTCGTATTCTTCGCAAAAATACGTATTCTGATTGACCCGATGAAATAC
GGATGCCTAGTTGCATTGATCATCTACGGTTATACTTATGGGTGAGGTTTTTCAAATATATTTTGATTTA
ATCGAATAATGAAATTTCAGAACTGGAGTTGGTCCAATTTCGTGGTTTATATCCTCTGAACTGGTACCTC
AAAAACATCGTAGTATTGCTCAATCTGTGGCATATTCAATGAATACTGTAATGGTGGTTATCAGTACATT
TACAGTATTACCTCTATATTCCGTTATTGGTAGTTATGCTTTCCTTATTCTATATTCAATTCCTTCATTT
ATAAGTATGCTTATATTATTTCGCTACTTACCGGAAACCAAAGGACGAGAGATTCATGATATTGTGAATG
AACTTAAAAAAAAATGAAAACCTTTGAAAACGTTCATACGGCCGAAATTTTACTTGATCGAGCCAATTGA
ACTTTTGTTAAGACTTACAGAAAAGTGAGAGATTTTGTTACAAAAAAGTGAGAAAAAAGCGAAAATGAAC
AGGAAAAAGAAGAAAAATACACCCGAAGTATCATATAAAAATTAAAAAGATTGTTTGACCTGGCGGAACT
TTTTTGCAAAAACTCTGAATATCCATGGCACATGCTTCGTGCAAAACAGGATCCAAATGAATATCAACAA
GAGATTCTTGAAGACGACGAGCCACTTGCTCAGAGCATTGCTTATCTCGAATGAGACCCTTGTTAAAATC
ATTTTTCAAACATTATATGACATTGTCGAAATGTCCTCCTGATTCCATGATGGTAGCAAACTCACTTCGT
CAAGTTTGTACAAAAAAGCAGGCT
