Features (pLannotate 1.2.2; 17 found; start..end, strand, type, name):
     30..50      +  protein_bind   attB1: mutant version of attB; core recombination site for the Gateway® BP reaction BP Clonase™
    911..928     -  misc_feature   P element 5' end (fragment): No description available
   1039..1881    +  CDS            unc-119: UN119_CAEEL - Experimental evidence at protein level: Swiss-Prot protein existence level 1. Myristoyl-binding protein that acts as a cargo adapter: specifically binds the myristoyl moiety of a subset of N-terminally myristoylated proteins and is required for their localization. Plays a key role in ciliary membrane localization of proteins. Required for the establishment or function of the nervous system. From Caenorhabditis elegans.
   2150..2167    -  CDS            lacZα (fragment): LacZα fragment of β-galactosidase; lacZ fragment
   2386..2410    -  protein_bind   attB2: mutant version of attB; recombination site for the Gateway® BP reaction BP Clonase™
   3838..3858    -  protein_bind   attB3: mutant version of attB; core recombination site for the Gateway® BP reaction BP Clonase™
   3886..4082    -  terminator     TEF terminator: Ashbya gossypii TEF terminator
   4088..4903    -  CDS            KanR: aminoglycoside phosphotransferase; aph(3')-Ia; confers resistance to kanamycin in bacteria or G418 (Geneticin®) in eukaryotes
   4924..4940    -  protein_bind   lac operator: The lac repressor binds to the lac operator to inhibit transcription in E. coli. This inhibition can be relieved by adding lactose or isopropyl-β-D-thiogalactopyranoside (IPTG). lac repressor encoded by lacI
   4949..4976    -  promoter       trc promoter: strong E. coli promoter; hybrid between the trp and lac UV5 promoters
   4983..5321    -  promoter       TEF promoter: Ashbya gossypii TEF promoter
   5331..5919    +  rep_origin     ori: high-copy-number ColE1/pMB1/pBR322/pUC origin of replication
   5982..6964    -  rep_origin     2μ ori: yeast 2μ plasmid origin of replication
   6967..6996    -  protein_bind   FRT (mutant) (fragment): FRT site with a mutation in the core sequence (Azam et al., 1997) FLP recombinase from the Saccharomyces cerevisiae 2μ plasmid
   7168..7188    +  protein_bind   attB4: mutant version of attB; core recombination site for the Gateway® BP reaction BP Clonase™
   7802..7818    -  CDS            M13 gene XI (fragment): pXI; XI; phage assembly
   8296..16      -  CDS            GSLG1_CAEEL (fragment) (across the origin): Experimental evidence at protein level: Swiss-Prot protein existence level 1. From Caenorhabditis elegans.
>Addgene plasmid #110915 | BSP179 | addgene full sequence | sequence record 213754 | Addgene NGS Result
ATTCCATGATGGTAGCAAACTCACTTCGTCAAGTTTGTACAAAAAAGCAGGCTTGAGCCAATTTATCCAA
GTCCTTGTAAAAAGTATTCGAAAATTGTTAACGGATAAAATGTTTATTATAATATCAAAAACAATTTGTC
AGTTGACCACTTTTTGATATATTTGACAGAAACCGGGATGAATTGGCTCAAAGTTAGGGCGCCCTTCTAT
TACAGGGTTTCTGATAACAAACCGGTTATTAACTCCCAACAAGGGATGATTTCAATTCATCATGCTCAAA
TTGACCCAAATTAAGTTACATGACAAATTCATCGCCCTTTTCAACTCTTCTTGGCTCATCATCTGTTATT
CTGTTCCTATTCTGTCTGCACCCTATACCCCTTTGCATACTCTCTCGTCATTCCTTTCTTGGATAGTGTC
TTCTTCTCCCCAGCTCTGCTACTTCTATGACTTGCGCCCGCTGCTTTTCCGCTCGTTCCTCTCCTCTCTG
ACGTCTTCTTCTGCTTCTTTTCTCCTTCCTTTTTCCCTTCTCAATCTTCCTCTTTTTCCCATTTCTGTCA
ATCATTCGAAGAAGAAGAAGAAGAAGACCCTCATTCATTTCATTTTTTTTTCTGTCGGTGTGTGCTGCTC
GGTTAAGAGTGAGCTCTCTATTCCACGTCTTCTTCTTTTTCTTCTTCGATTCGAATCAATCACTCCACCA
AAACGCATTCGTTTTTGGGATTCACCCCGCGGTTCGCAATAGGTTTCTTTTTCAAATTATTAGCGTTATA
AATAGAAAAATGGTGGAGTTTCAATAAAAATGATAATTTACAAAGTGTATTTTGATTACATGTACTCAAA
AAGGTTGAAATTTTTCATACCAGTTTTCCGGAAATCCATCTGATATCATTATCGTATTTTTCTTTTTAAA
AATGTTTTCAAAAAAAAACAAAATATAGCTGGTTATTTGGCACCCTCTAATTACCATTTTCCTGTCACAC
CACACTCTTTTCCTTCTTCCACTTCTTTCCGTTTTCAGCCGCTTCCAACCAAACCGATATGAAAGCCGAG
CAACAACGATCGATTCCACCCGGCTCGGCGACCTTCCCGTCGCAGGTGAGACTCAGAAAACTAGAGAAAC
CGCTCAACTAACTCTTGATATCCGATTTCATTCTTTTCTCTTTTCTTTTTGTTGAACTTTTCCATATTTC
CAGATGCCACGGCCACCACCAAGCACCGAACAAGGAATCACAACGGAATCGGAGCTTGCGAAGAAAGCTC
AAATCACTCCGAACGACGTTTTAGCACTTCCGGGAATCACTCAAGGTATCTTGCTCCCTTTGGATTTCAG
TTTAAAACATAAATTTAGGATTCTTATGCTCCCCATCTGCGAACATCTATAACATCGAGTTCACCAAGTT
CCAAATCCGTGATCTGGACACTGAGCAAGTGCTTTTCGAGATCGCCAAACCGGAGAACGATCAGGAGAAT
GATGAGTCGCCACAGGAGTCGGCAAGATACGTGCGTTATAGATTTGCTCCAAACTTTTTGAAACTCAAAA
CGGTCGGAGCAACTGTGGAGTTCAAAGTAGGAGACATCCCAATCCATCATTTCCGAATGATCGAACGTCA
CTTCTTCAAAGATCGCCTTCTGAAGTGTTTTGACTTTGAATTTGGATTCTGTATTCCGAACTCACGAAAC
AACTGTGAACATATCTATGAGTTCCCTCAACTCTCTCAACAACTCAGTGAGTCATTATTCTAAAAAGTAC
AATTCAAAAGACTAATCTCTTTTTCAGTGGACGACATGATCAACAATCCAAACGAGACTCGTTCTGACAG
CTTCTATTTCGTCGATAACAAACTCGTCATGCACAACAAAGCCGACTACTCATATGATGCATAAATATTT
AATACAAAAATGTTCTGGATAATTATTCTGTCGAATAGAAAAAAAACTCCAAATGTGATTAAATTCCAAT
AATTCCTGTCTAGTTTGTTCCTTCCCCTTCCCCTTCTCATGTTCAATGCATTCCTAAGCTTTTCAGTTCC
CCCCTTGTTTCTATATTTTTTCGCTGTCCTGTCACACTCGCTAAAAACACTAATCACACGGAAATCTGTT
TTCAATAAAAACTCCAACTTTAACTCATTTTCAATTTCAACTGCACGGGTGTAAAACGACGGCCAGTCCG
TAATACGACTCACTTAAGGCCTTGACTAGAGGGTACCAGAGCTCACCTAGGTATCTAGAACCGGTGACGT
CACCATGGGAAGCTTCGTGGATCCAGATATCCTGCAGGAATTCCTCGAGACGTACGGTGCGCGCGATGCA
TTCGAAGATCTGCCCACTAGTGAGTCGTATTACGTAGCTTGGCGTAATCATGGTCATAGCTGTTTCCTGC
CCGTGACCCAGCTTTCTTGTACAAAGTGGTAAGTGCAAGTAAGATCAGTGTTTGTTTCGATATCAGTCTG
TTTCGTAACGGTCTTCTGTATAACTACAAAAAAGAATAAAAAACCGTATCACAACTGAGAAAAAAGACAA
AACTTATTGAACAGTGTTCCTTTCAAAAAATTATTTTGTAAAAAATCGAGTTTTTCTCCAAAATAACGCA
CGCAATCAAAAACAAGAAAACTAACGTGTTCTCCTGGGCGTGGAACTCCTTATCAAGATTACCATTATTG
TCTGTCAGAATTGATATTTCAATTATTTCATATCTAGACAAACCCGGGTGTCTTGCATTTATTAGTACTG
TGAGTTTACATACAAACGAGGCTTACTCAGATAACATAGAGTCACCTCTAATTAGCAAAAACCCATTTCT
AATTAGCTATTTCGACCAGTTCTAAAGTCACCGTAATTAGAAATGGTTTTTGTAGCTTTTCTAATTAGAA
ATGACCCCGAGATAAGTGAAATATGGCATTTTCTGGGTTTTCTAGTAAGAAATGATCCCGCACGTAGTGA
TTCCGCGTTACAAGCCAAATTCAAATTAAAAAAGTATATTACACAATTCAAGTTACATTATTTTCAGGAA
ACAATGGCGAAGAGCAAAGCAGAGATTCAAAAGGAGGAAAGAGACAACAGATATGAACGAAGACTTCTTG
AAAAGAGAAAGAGACATGAGGTGAGTAACCATGATAATAAATAATCAAGTAAGGGCTATAGATTTATAAA
TTCTGGAGTTAACAGTTTCGAAAAAAAGTAGTTTTCATATGTGCGAAGGAATATCAAAAATAGGGGAATA
GCCTAAACGAGTGAGAAAATTAAATGTTTGTTATTTTTTCAAAAATGTCTGCAGGGCCGTTATCCTTTCA
AATGCACTCTATCAAACATAGATCATATCCATCATATCTTATCCAGAATTTATATCATATCCAAGATTGA
GAGCGTTTCAAGGAAAATCTCAAACAACCATACAATTTTGTAGATCGACAACAAGGCCTCCACTTCTTCA
TCGATGGCCTCTGCAGCACCTGCACCACCAAGTTTGTATTTTTCATATTAATATAAAGTGAGCCACGCAT
AGTCGTTTTTAGGATTTTTGCCAGATCGATGTCGCGCAAACAGACTGTTTTTTTTTCTTTGAAAGCCGTG
CGTGACATGGGCCACGGATTGTAACGCCGCGCTGGATGGATAAAAATTTATTCAGTTTTTTAGCCTTTAC
AAAATATGGTTCGACTACTTTCTTTATTTTTACATTTTTATAGGTGCTCATTGAGCTGAGATATTTTGGG
TATAATCGGAAAATCGCTGATTTTGGTCATTTTTCTGCACTAAAGATTACACAAAAAGTTCAGTATTTAG
ATTCATTGTTGAAAATTGGGGATGATCTACAGATACATATCGCCGTGTTCAAAAACACAACTTTATTATA
CATAGTTGATAATTCGATGGTATCAGCTCACTCAAAGTATAGCGACCAGCATTCACATACGATTGACGCA
TGATATTACTTTCTGCGCACTTAACTTCGCATCTGGGCAGATGATGTCGAGGCGAAAAAAAATATAAATC
ACGCTAACATTTGATTAAAATAGAACAACTACAATATAAAAAAACTATACAAATGACAAGTTCTTGAAAA
CAAGAATCTTTTTATTGTCAGTACTGATTAGAAAAACTCATCGAGCATCAAATGAAACTGCAATTTATTC
ATATCAGGATTATCAATACCATATTTTTGAAAAAGCCGTTTCTGTAATGAAGGAGAAAACTCACCGAGGC
AGTTCCATAGGATGGCAAGATCCTGGTATCGGTCTGCGATTCCGACTCGTCCAACATCAATACAACCTAT
TAATTTCCCCTCGTCAAAAATAAGGTTATCAAGTGAGAAATCACCATGAGTGACGACTGAATCCGGTGAG
AATGGCAAAAGCTTATGCATTTCTTTCCAGACTTGTTCAACAGGCCAGCCATTACGCTCGTCATCAAAAT
CACTCGCATCAACCAAACCGTTATTCATTCGTGATTGCGCCTGAGCGAGACGAAATACGCGATCGCTGTT
AAAAGGACAATTACAAACAGGAATCGAATGCAACCGGCGCAGGAACACTGCCAGCGCATCAACAATATTT
TCACCTGAATCAGGATATTCTTCTAATACCTGGAATGCTGTTTTCCCGGGGATCGCAGTGGTGAGTAACC
ATGCATCATCAGGAGTACGGATAAAATGCTTGATGGTCGGAAGAGGCATAAATTCCGTCAGCCAGTTTAG
TCTGACCATCTCATCTGTAACATCATTGGCAACGCTACCTTTGCCATGTTTCAGAAACAACTCTGGCGCA
TCGGGCTTCCCATACAATCGATAGATTGTCGCACCTGATTGCCCGACATTATCGCGAGCCCATTTATACC
CATATAAATCAGCATCCATGTTGGAATTTAATCGCGGCCTCGAGCAAGACGTTTCCCGTTGAATATGGCT
CATTTTATGTTTCCTGTGTGAAATTGTTATCCGCTCACAATTCCACAGATTATACGAGCCGATGATTAAT
TGTCAACAGCTCTTTATGTTCGGATGTGATGTGAGAACTGTATCCTAGCAAGATTTTAAAAGGAAGTATA
TGAAAGAAGAACCTCAGTGGCAAATCCTAACCTTTTATATTTCTCTACAGGGGCGCGGCGTGGGGACAAT
TCAACGCGTCTGTGAGGGGAGCGTTTCCCTGCTCGCAGGTCTGCAGCGAGGAGCCGTAATTTTTGCTTCG
CGCCGTGCGGCCATCAAAATGTATGGATGCAAATGATTATACATGGGGATGTATGGGCTAAATGTACGGG
CGACAGTCACATCATGCCCCTGAGCTGCGCACGTCAAGACTGTCAAGGAGGGTATTCTGGGCCTCCATGT
CGGGATCTTCTTGAGATCCTTTTTTTCTGCGCGTAATCTGCTGCTTGCAAACAAAAAAACCACCGCTACC
AGCGGTGGTTTGTTTGCCGGATCAAGAGCTACCAACTCTTTTTCCGAAGGTAACTGGCTTCAGCAGAGCG
CAGATACCAAATACTGTCCTTCTAGTGTAGCCGTAGTTAGGCCACCACTTCAAGAACTCTGTAGCACCGC
CTACATACCTCGCTCTGCTAATCCTGTTACCAGTGGCTGCTGCCAGTGGCGATAAGTCGTGTCTTACCGG
GTTGGACTCAAGACGATAGTTACCGGATAAGGCGCAGCGGTCGGGCTGAACGGGGGGTTCGTGCACACAG
CCCAGCTTGGAGCGAACGACCTACACCGAACTGAGATACCTACAGCGTGAGCTATGAGAAAGCGCCACGC
TTCCCGAAGGGAGAAAGGCGGACAGGTATCCGGTAAGCGGCAGGGTCGGAACAGGAGAGCGCACGAGGGA
GCTTCCAGGGGGAAACGCCTGGTATCTTTATAGTCCTGTCGGGTTTCGCCACCTCTGACTTGAGCGTCGA
TTTTTGTGATGCTCGTCAGGGGGGCGGAGCCTATGGAAAAACGCCAGCAACGCGGCCTTTTTACGGTTCC
TGGCCTTTTGCTGGCCGAAAAGTGCCACCTGAACGAAGCATCTGTGCTTCATTTTGTAGAACAAAAATGC
AACGCGAGAGCGCTAATTTTTCAAACAAAGAATCTGAGCTGCATTTTTACAGAACAGAAATGCAACGCGA
AAGCGCTATTTTACCAACGAAGAATCTGTGCTTCATTTTTGTAAAACAAAAATGCAACGCGAGAGCGCTA
ATTTTTCAAACAAAGAATCTGAGCTGCATTTTTACAGAACAGAAATGCAACGCGAGAGCGCTATTTTACC
AACAAAGAATCTATACTTCTTTTTTGTTCTACAAAAATGCATCCCGAGAGCGCTATTTTTCTAACAAAGC
ATCTTAGATTACTTTTTTTCTCCTTTGTGCGCTCTATAATGCAGTCTCTTGATAACTTTTTGCACTGTAG
GTCCGTTAAGGTTAGAAGAAGGCTACTTTGGTGTCTATTTTCTCTTCCATAAAAAAAGCCTGACTCCACT
TCCCGCGTTTACTGATTACTAGCGAAGCTGCGGGTGCATTTTTTCAAGATAAAGGCATCCCCGATTATAT
TCTATACCGATGTGGATTGCGCATACTTTGTGAACAGAAAGTGATAGCGTTGATGATTCTTCATTGGTCA
GAAAATTATGAACGGTTTCTTCTATTTTGTCTCTATATACTACGTATAGGAAATGTTTACATTTTCGTAT
TGTTTTCGATTCACTCTATGAATAGTTCTTACTACAATTTTTTTGTCTAAAGAGTAATACTAGAGATAAA
CATAAAAAATGTAGAGGTCGAGTTTAGATGCAAGTTCAAGGAGCGAAAGGTGGATGGGTAGGTTATATAG
GGATATAGCACAGAGATATATAGCAAAGAGATACTTTTGAGCAATGTTTGTGGAAGCGGTATTCGCAATA
TTTTAGTAGCTCGTTACAGTCCGGTGCGTTTTTGGTTTTTTGAAAGTGCGTCTTCAGAGCGCTTTTGGTT
TTCAAAAGCGCTCTGAAGTTCCTATACTTTCTAGCTAGAGAATAGGAACTTCGGAATAGGAACTTCAAAG
CGTTTCCGAAAACGAGCGCTTCCGAAAATGCAACGCGAGCTGCGCACATACAGCTCACTGTTCACGTCGC
ACCTATATCTGCGTGTTGCCTGTATATATATATACATGAGAAGAACGGCATAGTGCGTGTTTATGCTTAA
ATGCGCGCCAGGGATCCGCCAAGCTATCAACTTTGTATAGAAAAGTTGTGTCGGATTATGGGCTCTTCTT
TTATCCTCTACTTTCTTTCTAGAAAATGCAAATGTTGAGTCAGAAATTGCTGAATGGAGTACAACTGCAA
TGGGTTTAGCTTATGTTTCTGGAACAATTACTGGTGGAATTGTGATTGAAAAGTAAGGTTATATTTCATT
TCAATAAATGTTACCACAGTATAACAAAAACAAGTTACATTGTTCAGAGTATGTCTGAATGTATTATTAT
TATTGTATTTGTGCATCAGTACTGTAGTTGTACTGAAGAAGGGTTTAAAATAATCTCAACGTTTTTAAGA
CGAGTTAGTGAGAATACGGTCGCAGTTAGGATGTTTGGACATAGTTTTATTAGATAATCGTGAACTAACT
CACTATAAAAACCCGCTAACTCATTGAATAAGATAGTTTTAAACGTTCAAAATTTGAAGACAAAATTGTA
TGAATAAGTTTACAGAGTTGGTCGACGCAAGCTTCTCCTTCTCTTCACATTTCTCAATAATTTAGCTCTA
ATTGCATTCGTATTCTTCGCAAAAATACGTATTCTGATTGACCCGATGAAATACGGATGCCTAGTTGCAT
TGATCATCTACGGTTATACTTATGGGTGAGGTTTTTCAAATATATTTTGATTTAATCGAATAATGAAATT
TCAGAACTGGAGTTGGTCCAATTTCGTGGTTTATATCCTCTGAACTGGTACCTCAAAAACATCGTAGTAT
TGCTCAATCTGTGGCATATTCAATGAATACTGTAATGGTGGTTATCAGTACATTTACAGTATTACCTCTA
TATTCCGTTATTGGTAGTTATGCTTTCCTTATTCTATATTCAATTCCTTCATTTATAAGTATGCTTATAT
TATTTCGCTACTTACCGGAAACCAAAGGACGAGAGATTCATGATATTGTGAATGAACTTAAAAAAAAATG
AAAACCTTTGAAAACGTTCATACGGCCGAAATTTTACTTGATCGAGCCAATTGAACTTTTGTTAAGACTT
ACAGAAAAGTGAGAGATTTTGTTACAAAAAAGTGAGAAAAAAGCGAAAATGAACAGGAAAAAGAAGAAAA
ATACACCCGAAGTATCATATAAAAATTAAAAAGATTGTTTGACCTGGCGGAACTTTTTTGCAAAAACTCT
GAATATCCATGGCACATGCTTCGTGCAAAACAGGATCCAAATGAATATCAACAAGAGATTCTTGAAGACG
ACGAGCCACTTGCTCAGAGCATTGCTTATCTCGAATGAGACCCTTGTTAAAATCATTTTTCAAACATTAT
ATGACATTGTCGAAATGTCCTCCTG
